>Addgene plasmid #18570 | T4 Lysozyme A129L WT* | addgene partial sequence | sequence record 24356 | 3primeUP
CTACGAAAAGCCCGCTCATTAGGCGGGCTCAGATCTGCTCATGTTTGACAGCTTATCATCGATAAGCTTC
GGCAATAAATTCTTGATATGTTTTCATATGTTTCCTTTAAATATTTTAATTAGTAATTGTCTATTCAAGT
AATTGTGAATATACTATCACAATTCCAAGAGAAAGTAAACAGCTTTATAGATTTTTATACGCGTCCCAAG
TGCCAGTTCTAAACGTTGTAATGACTCGTTTTGCGCGATTAGGTGTTTGATTATACCATCTACTTTTAGC
TAAGTTAACTGCCAATTCATCCCAGCGTTTTTGTTGAAGCATACGTAAAGAGTTAGTAAATCCTGCCACA
CCGGTTTCTCCCATTTGGAAAACCATATTAATCAATGCAGCGCGACGAACCGCATCAAGAGAATCATAAA
CCGGTTTTAATTTAGCATTTCTCAGAATTCCGCGAACAGCAGCATCAACATCCTGATTAAAGAGTTTTTC
AGCCTCATCTTTTGTAATTACACCATTAGTATTACGCCCAATAGCTTTATCTAATTCAGATTTAGCAGCA
TTAAGTGATGGACTTTTTGTAAGCAAATGACCGATGCCAATAGTGTAATAGCCTTCTGTGTCTTTATAGA
TTTTAAGTCTAAGACCTTCATCTATACGTAACATTTCAAATATATTCATAATACCTCCTAAGCATCGATG
GATCCTGTTTCCTGTGTGAAATTGTTATCCGCTCACAATTCCACACATTATACGAGCCGATGATTAATTG
TCACAGGGGGANGGGAGTAAGCTGATCNGGTCCCGTGTGAATGTATCGCTCNNATCCCNCA
