[The description below was written by a language model from this plasmid's Addgene catalogue record.]
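Description:
T4 Lysozyme A129L WT* is a bacterial expression plasmid built on the pHS1403 backbone (about 5 kb without insert) that carries the bacteriophage T4 lysozyme gene, the product of phage gene e. It is maintained as a high-copy plasmid in E. coli under ampicillin selection. The record does not include a feature table and names neither the origin of replication nor the promoter driving expression, so these details cannot be stated from the available information.

The insert is roughly 600 bp and was cloned by restriction digestion between a 5′ BamHI site and a 3′ HindIII site, both of which remain intact. According to the depositor's notes, the BamHI site lies 27 bp from the start codon and the HindIII site 115 bp from the stop codon, so the fragment includes short flanking untranslated regions and can be excised or transferred as a cassette. The coding sequence carries the A129L substitution, replacing alanine at position 129 with the bulkier leucine, in the "WT*" background. The record does not define WT*; in the T4 lysozyme literature the term conventionally refers to a cysteine-free pseudo-wild-type version of the enzyme used as the reference protein for mutational work. No tags or fusion partners are listed.

The record does not state an intended use, but a single point mutant of this kind in a bacterial expression vector fits recombinant production of the variant protein for studies of how individual residue changes affect lysozyme structure, packing and stability.
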