Addgene plasmid #18570: T4 Lysozyme A129L WT*
Depositing lab: Brian Matthews. Depositing organization: University of Oregon.
Backbone
  Vector backbone: pHS1403
  Backbone size w/o insert (bp): 5000
  Vector type: Bacterial Expression
Growth in bacteria
  Bacterial resistance: Ampicillin, 100 μg/mL
  Growth temperature: 37°C
  Growth strain: DH5alpha
  Copy number: High Copy
Gene/Insert
  Gene/Insert name: T4 Lysozyme
  Species: Bacteriophage T4
  Insert size (bp): 600
  Mutation: A129L WT*
  GenBank ID: NP_049736
  Entrez Gene: e (a.k.a. T4p123)
  Cloning method: Restriction Enzyme; 5′ cloning site BamHI (not destroyed); 3′ cloning site HindIII (not destroyed)
  Sequencing primers: 5′ na; 3′ GGCGTATCACGAGGCCC
Terms and licenses: Academic/Nonprofit Terms; Industry Terms: Not Available to Industry
Depositor comments: The BamHI site is 27 bp from the ATG and the HindIII site is 115 bp from the stop.
How to cite: T4 Lysozyme A129L WT* was a gift from Brian Matthews (Addgene plasmid # 18570 ; http://n2t.net/addgene:18570 ; RRID:Addgene_18570)
